Addgene plasmid #131251: pcDNA3.1-N-Myc_1-1083 USP7
Purpose: Mammalian expression of N-terminally Myc-tagged USP7, minus the C-terminal 18 amino acids
Depositing lab: Roger Woodgate. Depositing organization: National Institute of Child Health and Human Development (NICHD). Publication: DNA Polymerase iota Interacts with Both the TRAF-like and UBL1-2 Domains of USP7. Ashton NW, Valles GJ, Jaiswal N, Bezsonova I, Woodgate R. J Mol Biol. 2021 Jan 22;433(2):166733. doi: 10.1016/j.jmb.2020.166733. Epub 2020 Dec 3. PubMed 33279577.
Backbone
  Vector backbone: pcDNA3.1+/N-Myc
  Backbone manufacturer: Genscript
  Backbone size w/o insert (bp): 5435
  Total vector size (bp): 8756
  Vector type: Mammalian Expression
  Selectable markers: Neomycin (select with G418)
Growth in bacteria
  Bacterial resistance: Ampicillin, 100 μg/mL
  Growth temperature: 37°C
  Growth strain: DH5alpha
  Copy number: High Copy
Gene/Insert
  Gene/Insert name: Ubiquitin carboxyl-terminal hydrolase 7 (alt name: Ubiquitin-specific-processing protease 7)
  Species: H. sapiens (human)
  Insert size (bp): 3321
  Mutation: A mutant form of our pcDNA3.1-N-Myc_WT USP7 plasmid (Addgene plasmid 131242), where the codon for K1084 was converted to a STOP codon. This mutation prevents expression of the 18 C-terminal USP7 residues.
  Entrez Gene: USP7 (a.k.a. C16DELp13.2, DEL16P13.2, HAFOUS, HAUSP, TEF1)
  Tag / fusion protein: Myc (N terminal on backbone)
Terms and licenses: Academic/Nonprofit Terms; Industry Terms: Not Available to Industry
How to cite: pcDNA3.1-N-Myc_1-1083 USP7 was a gift from Roger Woodgate (Addgene plasmid # 131251 ; http://n2t.net/addgene:131251 ; RRID:Addgene_131251)
