[The description below was written by a language model from this plasmid's Addgene catalogue record and pLannotate feature annotations shown in this document.]
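Description:
pcDNA3.1-N-Myc_1-1083 USP7 is a mammalian expression plasmid built on the pcDNA3.1+/N-Myc backbone. It encodes human ubiquitin carboxyl-terminal hydrolase 7 (USP7, also known as HAUSP) lacking its last 18 amino acids. It is derived from the matching wild-type Myc-USP7 plasmid by converting the codon for K1084 to a stop codon. The full-length insert therefore remains in place, but translation ends after residue 1083, which agrees with the annotated USP7 coding feature ending short of the recorded insert length. Expression is driven by the CMV immediate-early enhancer and promoter and terminated by the bovine growth hormone polyadenylation signal. A T7 promoter lies just upstream of the coding region. The backbone supplies an N-terminal Myc epitope. The annotation software labels it as a fragment of a 3xMyc element, and its short span is consistent with a single Myc tag. The very short "HIV-1 LTR" and extra "SV40 promoter" fragments, along with the ble, lacI and bom fragments, appear to be incidental similarity hits in backbone sequence rather than functional parts.

In E. coli the plasmid replicates at high copy from a ColE1/pUC-type origin and is selected with ampicillin through β-lactamase. An f1 origin is also present. For stable selection in mammalian cells, an SV40 early promoter drives the neomycin resistance gene with an SV40 poly(A) signal, which allows G418 selection. The sequenced record is slightly shorter than the catalogue size (8,705 versus 8,756 bp). The associated publication concerns the interaction of DNA polymerase iota with domains of USP7, which suggests the construct serves as a C-terminal truncation mutant for comparison with full-length Myc-USP7 in mammalian cells.
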