Features (pLannotate 1.2.2; 21 found; start..end, strand, type, name):
    361..564     +  promoter       CMV promoter: human cytomegalovirus (CMV) immediate early promoter
    560..593     +  LTR            5' LTR (truncated) (fragment): truncated 5' long terminal repeat (LTR) from HIV-1
    609..627     +  promoter       T7 promoter: promoter for bacteriophage T7 RNA polymerase
    672..702     +  CDS            3xMyc (fragment): 3 tandem Myc epitope tags
    708..3956    +  CDS            USP7: UBP7_HUMAN - Also known as HAUSP. Experimental evidence at protein level: Swiss-Prot protein existence level 1. (Microbial infection) Contributes to the overall stabilization and trans-activation capability of the herpesvirus 1 trans-acting transcriptional protein ICP0/VMW110 during HSV-1 infection. From Homo sapiens (Human).
   4048..4272    +  polyA_signal   bGH poly(A) signal: bovine growth hormone polyadenylation signal
   4276..4297    +  promoter       SV40 promoter (fragment): SV40 enhancer and early promoter
   4318..4746    +  rep_origin     f1 ori (sequence partly withheld): f1 bacteriophage origin of replication; arrow indicates direction of (+) strand synthesis
   4760..5089    +  promoter       SV40 promoter: SV40 enhancer and early promoter
   5156..5947    +  CDS            neo: KKA2_KLEPN - Also known as kan, nptII. Experimental evidence at protein level: Swiss-Prot protein existence level 1. Resistance to kanamycin, neomycin, paromomycin, ribostamycin, butirosin and gentamicin B. From Klebsiella pneumoniae.
   5971..6129    +  CDS            ble (fragment): BLE_KLEPN - Experimental evidence at protein level: Swiss-Prot protein existence level 1. Binding protein with a strong affinity to the bleomycin family of antibiotics. Binds to CL990; an antimitotic-antibiotic compound. From Klebsiella pneumoniae.
   6124..6245    +  polyA_signal   SV40 poly(A) signal: SV40 polyadenylation signal
   6318..6334    -  protein_bind   lac operator: The lac repressor binds to the lac operator to inhibit transcription in E. coli. This inhibition can be relieved by adding lactose or isopropyl-β-D-thiogalactopyranoside (IPTG). lac repressor encoded by lacI
   6342..6372    -  promoter       lac promoter: promoter for the E. coli lac operon
   6387..6408    -  protein_bind   CAP binding site: CAP binding activates transcription in the presence of cAMP. E. coli catabolite activator protein
   6421..6513    -  CDS            lacI (fragment): lac repressor; lacI; The lac repressor binds to the lac operator to inhibit transcription in E. coli. This inhibition can be relieved by adding lactose or isopropyl-β-D-thiogalactopyranoside (IPTG).
   6696..7284    -  rep_origin     ori: high-copy-number ColE1/pMB1/pBR322/pUC origin of replication
   7455..8315    -  CDS            AmpR: β-lactamase; bla; confers resistance to ampicillin, carbenicillin, and related antibiotics
   8316..8420    -  promoter       AmpR promoter: bla
   8479..8531    -  misc_feature   bom (fragment): basis of mobility region from pBR322
   8686..360     +  enhancer       CMV enhancer (across the origin): human cytomegalovirus immediate early enhancer
>Addgene plasmid #131251 | pcDNA3.1-N-Myc_1-1083 USP7 | addgene full sequence | sequence record 471667 | Addgene NGS Result
TATTAATAGTAATCAATTACGGGGTCATTAGTTCATAGCCCATATATGGAGTTCCGCGTTACATAACTTA
CGGTAAATGGCCCGCCTGGCTGACCGCCCAACGACCCCCGCCCATTGACGTCAATAATGACGTATGTTCC
CATAGTAACGCCAATAGGGACTTTCCATTGACGTCAATGGGTGGAGTATTTACGGTAAACTGCCCACTTG
GCAGTACATCAAGTGTATCATATGCCAAGTACGCCCCCTATTGACGTCAATGACGGTAAATGGCCCGCCT
GGCATTATGCCCAGTACATGACCTTATGGGACTTTCCTACTTGGCAGTACATCTACGTATTAGTCATCGC
TATTACCATGGTGATGCGGTTTTGGCAGTACATCAATGGGCGTGGATAGCGGTTTGACTCACGGGGATTT
CCAAGTCTCCACCCCATTGACGTCAATGGGAGTTTGTTTTGGCACCAAAATCAACGGGACTTTCCAAAAT
GTCGTAACAACTCCGCCCCATTGACGCAAATGGGCGGTAGGCGTGTACGGTGGGAGGTCTATATAAGCAG
AGCTCTCTGGCTAACTAGAGAACCCACTGCTTACTGGCTTATCGAAATTAATACGACTCACTATAGGGAG
ACCCAAGCTGGCTAGCGTTTAAACTTAAGCTTGCCACCATGGAGCAGAAACTCATCTCTGAAGAGGATCT
GGGTACCATGAACCACCAGCAGCAGCAGCAGCAGCAGAAAGCGGGCGAGCAGCAGTTGAGCGAGCCCGAG
GACATGGAGATGGAAGCGGGAGATACAGATGACCCACCAAGAATTACTCAGAACCCTGTGATCAATGGGA
ATGTGGCCCTGAGTGATGGACACAACACCGCGGAGGAGGACATGGAGGATGACACCAGTTGGCGCTCCGA
GGCAACCTTTCAGTTCACTGTGGAGCGCTTCAGCAGACTGAGTGAGTCGGTCCTTAGCCCTCCGTGTTTT
GTGCGAAATCTGCCATGGAAGATTATGGTGATGCCACGCTTTTATCCAGACAGACCACACCAAAAAAGCG
TAGGATTCTTTCTCCAGTGCAATGCTGAATCTGATTCCACGTCATGGTCTTGCCATGCACAAGCAGTGCT
GAAGATAATAAATTACAGAGATGATGAAAAGTCGTTCAGTCGTCGTATTAGTCATTTGTTCTTCCATAAA
GAAAATGATTGGGGATTTTCCAATTTTATGGCCTGGAGTGAAGTGACCGATCCTGAGAAAGGATTTATCG
ATGATGACAAAGTTACCTTTGAAGTCTTTGTACAGGCGGATGCTCCCCATGGAGTTGCGTGGGATTCAAA
GAAGCACACCGGTTACGTCGGCTTAAAGAATCAGGGAGCGACTTGTTACATGAACAGCCTGCTACAGACG
TTATTTTTCACGAATCAGCTACGAAAGGCTGTGTACATGATGCCAACCGAGGGGGATGATTCGTCTAAAA
GCGTCCCTTTAGCATTACAAAGAGTGTTCTATGAATTACAGCATAGTGATAAACCTGTAGGAACAAAAAA
GTTAACAAAGTCATTTGGGTGGGAAACTTTAGATAGCTTCATGCAACATGATGTTCAGGAGCTTTGTCGA
GTGTTGCTCGATAATGTGGAAAATAAGATGAAAGGCACCTGTGTAGAGGGCACCATACCCAAATTATTCC
GCGGCAAAATGGTGTCCTATATCCAGTGTAAAGAAGTAGACTATCGGTCTGATAGAAGAGAAGATTATTA
TGATATCCAGCTAAGTATCAAAGGAAAGAAAAATATATTTGAATCATTTGTGGATTATGTGGCAGTAGAA
CAGCTCGATGGGGACAATAAATACGACGCTGGGGAACATGGCTTACAGGAAGCAGAGAAAGGTGTGAAAT
TCCTAACATTGCCACCAGTGTTACATCTACAACTGATGAGATTTATGTATGACCCTCAGACGGACCAAAA
TATCAAGATCAATGATAGGTTTGAATTCCCAGAGCAGTTACCACTTGATGAATTTTTGCAAAAAACAGAT
CCTAAGGACCCTGCAAATTATATTCTTCATGCAGTCCTGGTTCATAGTGGAGATAATCATGGTGGACATT
ATGTGGTTTATCTAAACCCCAAAGGGGATGGCAAATGGTGTAAATTTGATGACGACGTGGTGTCAAGGTG
TACTAAAGAGGAAGCAATTGAGCACAATTATGGGGGTCACGATGACGACCTGTCTGTTCGACACTGCACT
AATGCTTACATGTTAGTCTACATCAGGGAATCAAAACTGAGTGAAGTTTTACAGGCGGTCACCGACCATG
ATATTCCTCAGCAGTTGGTGGAGCGATTACAAGAAGAGAAAAGGATCGAGGCTCAGAAGCGGAAGGAGCG
GCAGGAAGCCCATCTCTATATGCAAGTGCAGATAGTCGCAGAGGACCAGTTTTGTGGCCACCAAGGGAAT
GACATGTACGATGAAGAAAAAGTGAAATACACTGTGTTCAAAGTATTGAAGAACTCCTCGCTTGCTGAGT
TTGTTCAGAGCCTCTCTCAGACCATGGGATTTCCACAAGATCAAATTCGATTGTGGCCCATGCAAGCAAG
GAGTAATGGAACAAAACGACCAGCAATGTTAGATAATGAAGCCGACGGCAATAAAACAATGATTGAGCTC
AGTGATAATGAAAACCCTTGGACAATATTCCTGGAAACAGTTGATCCCGAGCTGGCTGCTAGTGGAGCGA
CCTTACCCAAGTTTGATAAAGATCATGATGTAATGTTATTTTTGAAGATGTATGATCCCAAAACGCGGAG
CTTGAATTACTGTGGGCATATCTACACACCAATATCCTGTAAAATACGTGACTTGCTCCCAGTTATGTGT
GACAGAGCAGGATTTATTCAAGATACTAGCCTTATCCTCTATGAGGAAGTTAAACCGAATTTAACAGAGA
GAATTCAGGACTATGACGTGTCTCTTGATAAAGCCCTTGATGAACTAATGGATGGTGACATCATAGTATT
TCAGAAGGATGACCCTGAAAATGATAACAGTGAATTACCCACCGCAAAGGAGTATTTCCGAGATCTCTAC
CACCGCGTTGATGTCATTTTCTGTGATAAAACAATCCCTAATGATCCTGGATTTGTGGTTACGTTATCAA
ATAGAATGAATTATTTTCAGGTTGCAAAGACAGTTGCACAGAGGCTCAACACAGATCCAATGTTGCTGCA
GTTTTTCAAGTCTCAAGGTTATAGGGATGGCCCAGGTAATCCTCTTAGACATAATTATGAAGGTACTTTA
AGAGATCTTCTACAGTTCTTCAAGCCTAGACAACCTAAGAAACTTTACTATCAGCAGCTTAAGATGAAAA
TCACAGACTTTGAGAACAGGCGAAGTTTTAAATGTATATGGTTAAACAGCCAATTTAGGGAAGAGGAAAT
AACACTATATCCAGACAAGCATGGGTGTGTCCGGGACCTGTTAGAAGAATGTAAAAAGGCCGTGGAGCTT
GGGGAGAAAGCATCAGGGAAACTTAGGCTGCTAGAAATTGTAAGCTACAAAATCATTGGTGTTCATCAAG
AAGATGAACTATTAGAATGTTTATCTCCTGCAACGAGCCGGACGTTTCGAATAGAGGAAATCCCTTTGGA
CCAGGTGGACATAGACAAAGAGAATGAGATGCTTGTCACAGTGGCGCATTTCCACAAAGAGGTCTTCGGA
ACGTTCGGAATCCCGTTTTTGCTGAGGATACACCAGGGCGAGCATTTTCGAGAAGTGATGAAGCGAATCC
AGAGCCTGCTGGACATCCAGGAGAAGGAGTTTGAGAAGTTTAAATTTGCAATTGTAATGATGGGCCGACA
CCAGTACATAAATGAAGACGAGTATGAAGTAAATTTGAAAGACTTTGAGCCACAGCCCGGTAATATGTCT
CATCCTCGGCCTTGGCTAGGGCTCGACCACTTCAACTGAAGGCCTGGATCCGAATTCTGCAGATATCCAG
CACAGTGGCGGCCGCTCGAGTCTAGAGGGCCCGTTTAAACCCGCTGATCAGCCTCGACTGTGCCTTCTAG
TTGCCAGCCATCTGTTGTTTGCCCCTCCCCCGTGCCTTCCTTGACCCTGGAAGGTGCCACTCCCACTGTC
CTTTCCTAATAAAATGAGGAAATTGCATCGCATTGTCTGAGTAGGTGTCATTCTATTCTGGGGGGTGGGG
TGGGGCAGGACAGCAAGGGGGAGGATTGGGAAGACAATAGCAGGCATGCTGGGGATGCGGTGGGCTCTAT
GGCTTCTGAGGCGGAAAGAACCAGCTGGGGCTCTAGGGGGTATCCCC
[124 nt withheld, positions 4318-4441]
C
[91 nt withheld, positions 4443-4533]
A
[49 nt withheld, positions 4535-4583]
CCTTTGACGTTGGAGTCCACGTTCTTT
[37 nt withheld, positions 4611-4647]
ACCCTATCTCGGTCTATTCTTTTGATTTATAAGGGATTTTGCCGATTTCGGCCTATTGGTTAAAAAATGA
GCTGATTTAACAAAAATTTAACGCGAATTAATTCTGTGGAATGTGTGTCAGTTAGGGTGTGGAAAGTCCC
CAGGCTCCCCAGCAGGCAGAAGTATGCAAAGCATGCATCTCAATTAGTCAGCAACCAGGTGTGGAAAGTC
CCCAGGCTCCCCAGCAGGCAGAAGTATGCAAAGCATGCATCTCAATTAGTCAGCAACCATAGTCCCGCCC
CTAACTCCGCCCATCCCGCCCCTAACTCCGCCCAGTTCCGCCCATTCTCCGCCCCATGGCTGACTAATTT
TTTTTATTTATGCAGAGGCCGAGGCCGCCTCTGCCTCTGAGCTATTCCAGAAGTAGTGAGGAGGCTTTTT
TGGAGGCCTAGGCTTTTGCAAAAAGCTCCCGGGAGCTTGTATATCCATTTTCGGATCTGATCAAGAGACA
GGATGAGGATCGTTTCGCATGATTGAACAAGATGGATTGCACGCAGGTTCTCCGGCCGCTTGGGTGGAGA
GGCTATTCGGCTATGACTGGGCACAACAGACAATCGGCTGCTCTGATGCCGCCGTGTTCCGGCTGTCAGC
GCAGGGGCGCCCGGTTCTTTTTGTCAAGACCGACCTGTCCGGTGCCCTGAATGAACTGCAGGACGAGGCA
GCGCGGCTATCGTGGCTGGCCACGACGGGCGTTCCTTGCGCAGCTGTGCTCGACGTTGTCACTGAAGCGG
GAAGGGACTGGCTGCTATTGGGCGAAGTGCCGGGGCAGGATCTCCTGTCATCTCACCTTGCTCCTGCCGA
GAAAGTATCCATCATGGCTGATGCAATGCGGCGGCTGCATACGCTTGATCCGGCTACCTGCCCATTCGAC
CACCAAGCGAAACATCGCATCGAGCGAGCACGTACTCGGATGGAAGCCGGTCTTGTCGATCAGGATGATC
TGGACGAAGAGCATCAGGGGCTCGCGCCAGCCGAACTGTTCGCCAGGCTCAAGGCGCGCATGCCCGACGG
CGAGGATCTCGTCGTGACCCATGGCGATGCCTGCTTGCCGAATATCATGGTGGAAAATGGCCGCTTTTCT
GGATTCATCGACTGTGGCCGGCTGGGTGTGGCGGACCGCTATCAGGACATAGCGTTGGCTACCCGTGATA
TTGCTGAAGAGCTTGGCGGCGAATGGGCTGACCGCTTCCTCGTGCTTTACGGTATCGCCGCTCCCGATTC
GCAGCGCATCGCCTTCTATCGCCTTCTTGACGAGTTCTTCTGAGCGGGACTCTGGGGTTCGAAATGACCG
ACCAAGCGACGCCCAACCTGCCATCACGAGATTTCGATTCCACCGCCGCCTTCTATGAAAGGTTGGGCTT
CGGAATCGTTTTCCGGGACGCCGGCTGGATGATCCTCCAGCGCGGGGATCTCATGCTGGAGTTCTTCGCC
CACCCCAACTTGTTTATTGCAGCTTATAATGGTTACAAATAAAGCAATAGCATCACAAATTTCACAAATA
AAGCATTTTTTTCACTGCATTCTAGTTGTGGTTTGTCCAAACTCATCAATGTATCTTATCATGTCTGTAT
ACCGTCGACCTCTAGCTAGAGCTTGGCGTAATCATGGTCATAGCTGTTTCCTGTGTGAAATTGTTATCCG
CTCACAATTCCACACAACATACGAGCCGGAAGCATAAAGTGTAAAGCCTGGGGTGCCTAATGAGTGAGCT
AACTCACATTAATTGCGTTGCGCTCACTGCCCGCTTTCCAGTCGGGAAACCTGTCGTGCCAGCTGCATTA
ATGAATCGGCCAACGCGCGGGGAGAGGCGGTTTGCGTATTGGGCGCTCTTCCGCTTCCTCGCTCACTGAC
TCGCTGCGCTCGGTCGTTCGGCTGCGGCGAGCGGTATCAGCTCACTCAAAGGCGGTAATACGGTTATCCA
CAGAATCAGGGGATAACGCAGGAAAGAACATGTGAGCAAAAGGCCAGCAAAAGGCCAGGAACCGTAAAAA
GGCCGCGTTGCTGGCGTTTTTCCATAGGCTCCGCCCCCCTGACGAGCATCACAAAAATCGACGCTCAAGT
CAGAGGTGGCGAAACCCGACAGGACTATAAAGATACCAGGCGTTTCCCCCTGGAAGCTCCCTCGTGCGCT
CTCCTGTTCCGACCCTGCCGCTTACCGGATACCTGTCCGCCTTTCTCCCTTCGGGAAGCGTGGCGCTTTC
TCATAGCTCACGCTGTAGGTATCTCAGTTCGGTGTAGGTCGTTCGCTCCAAGCTGGGCTGTGTGCACGAA
CCCCCCGTTCAGCCCGACCGCTGCGCCTTATCCGGTAACTATCGTCTTGAGTCCAACCCGGTAAGACACG
ACTTATCGCCACTGGCAGCAGCCACTGGTAACAGGATTAGCAGAGCGAGGTATGTAGGCGGTGCTACAGA
GTTCTTGAAGTGGTGGCCTAACTACGGCTACACTAGAAGAACAGTATTTGGTATCTGCGCTCTGCTGAAG
CCAGTTACCTTCGGAAAAAGAGTTGGTAGCTCTTGATCCGGCAAACAAACCACCGCTGGTAGCGGTGGTT
TTTTTGTTTGCAAGCAGCAGATTACGCGCAGAAAAAAAGGATCTCAAGAAGATCCTTTGATCTTTTCTAC
GGGGTCTGACGCTCAGTGGAACGAAAACTCACGTTAAGGGATTTTGGTCATGAGATTATCAAAAAGGATC
TTCACCTAGATCCTTTTAAATTAAAAATGAAGTTTTAAATCAATCTAAAGTATATATGAGTAAACTTGGT
CTGACAGTTACCAATGCTTAATCAGTGAGGCACCTATCTCAGCGATCTGTCTATTTCGTTCATCCATAGT
TGCCTGACTCCCCGTCGTGTAGATAACTACGATACGGGAGGGCTTACCATCTGGCCCCAGTGCTGCAATG
ATACCGCGAGACCCACGCTCACCGGCTCCAGATTTATCAGCAATAAACCAGCCAGCCGGAAGGGCCGAGC
GCAGAAGTGGTCCTGCAACTTTATCCGCCTCCATCCAGTCTATTAATTGTTGCCGGGAAGCTAGAGTAAG
TAGTTCGCCAGTTAATAGTTTGCGCAACGTTGTTGCCATTGCTACAGGCATCGTGGTGTCACGCTCGTCG
TTTGGTATGGCTTCATTCAGCTCCGGTTCCCAACGATCAAGGCGAGTTACATGATCCCCCATGTTGTGCA
AAAAAGCGGTTAGCTCCTTCGGTCCTCCGATCGTTGTCAGAAGTAAGTTGGCCGCAGTGTTATCACTCAT
GGTTATGGCAGCACTGCATAATTCTCTTACTGTCATGCCATCCGTAAGATGCTTTTCTGTGACTGGTGAG
TACTCAACCAAGTCATTCTGAGAATAGTGTATGCGGCGACCGAGTTGCTCTTGCCCGGCGTCAATACGGG
ATAATACCGCGCCACATAGCAGAACTTTAAAAGTGCTCATCATTGGAAAACGTTCTTCGGGGCGAAAACT
CTCAAGGATCTTACCGCTGTTGAGATCCAGTTCGATGTAACCCACTCGTGCACCCAACTGATCTTCAGCA
TCTTTTACTTTCACCAGCGTTTCTGGGTGAGCAAAAACAGGAAGGCAAAATGCCGCAAAAAAGGGAATAA
GGGCGACACGGAAATGTTGAATACTCATACTCTTCCTTTTTCAATATTATTGAAGCATTTATCAGGGTTA
TTGTCTCATGAGCGGATACATATTTGAATGTATTTAGAAAAATAAACAAATAGGGGTTCCGCGCACATTT
CCCCGAAAAGTGCCACCTGACGTCGACGGATCGGGAGATCTCCCGATCCCCTATGGTGCACTCTCAGTAC
AATCTGCTCTGATGCCGCATAGTTAAGCCAGTATCTGCTCCCTGCTTGTGTGTTGGAGGTCGCTGAGTAG
TGCGCGAGCAAAATTTAAGCTACAACAAGGCAAGGCTTGACCGACAATTGCATGAAGAATCTGCTTAGGG
TTAGGCGTTTTGCGCTGCTTCGCGATGTACGGGCCAGATATACGCGTTGACATTGATTATTGACTAGT
